>Addgene plasmid #182661 | pCMV_FLAG-NFL(K363TAG) | addgene full sequence | sequence record 363012 | Addgene NGS Result
CTAGCGCTACCGGACTCAGATCTCGAGCTCAAGCTTCACCATGGACTACAAAGACGATGACGACAAGAGT
TCGTTCGGCTACGATCCGTACTTTTCGACCTCCTACAAGCGGCGCTATGTGGAGACGCCCCGGGTGCACA
TCTCCAGCGTGCGCAGCGGCTACAGCACGGCGCGCTCCGCGTACTCCAGCTACTCCGCGCCGGTCTCCTC
CTCGCTGTCCGTGCGCCGCAGCTACTCGTCCAGCTCTGGCTCTTTGATGCCCAGCCTGGAGAATCTCGAT
CTGAGCCAGGTAGCCGCCATCAGCAACGACCTCAAGTCTATCCGCACACAAGAGAAGGCACAGCTGCAGG
ACCTCAACGATCGCTTCGCCAGCTTCATCGAGCGCGTGCACGAGCTGGAGCAGCAGAACAAGGTCCTGGA
AGCCGAGCTGTTGGTGCTGCGCCAGAAACACTCTGAGCCTTCCCGCTTCCGCGCCCTGTACGAGCAGGAG
ATCCGCGATCTGCGGCTGGCAGCGGAAGACGCCACTAACGAGAAGCAGGCGCTGCAGGGCGAGCGCGAGG
GGCTGGAGGAGACTCTGCGCAACCTGCAGGCTCGCTATGAGGAAGAAGTGCTGAGCCGCGAGGACGCCGA
GGGCCGGCTGATGGAAGCGCGCAAAGGTGCGGATGAGGCCGCGCTCGCCCGCGCCGAGCTGGAGAAGCGC
ATCGACAGCCTGATGGACGAGATAGCTTTCCTGAAGAAGGTGCACGAGGAAGAGATCGCCGAGCTGCAGG
CTCAGATCCAGTATGCTCAGATCTCCGTGGAGATGGACGTGTCCTCCAAGCCCGACCTCTCCGCCGCTCT
CAAGGACATCCGCGCTCAGTACGAGAAGCTGGCCGCCAAGAACATGCAGAACGCCGAAGAGTGGTTCAAG
AGCCGCTTCACCGTGCTAACCGAGAGCGCCGCCAAGAACACCGACGCTGTGCGCGCTGCCAAGGACGAGG
TGTCGGAAAGCCGCCGCCTGCTCAAGGCTAAGACCCTGGAGATCGAAGCCTGCCGGGGTATGAACGAAGC
TCTGGAGAAGCAGCTGCAGGAGCTAGAGGACAAGCAGAATGCAGACATTAGCGCCATGCAGGACACAATC
AACAAACTGGAGAATGAGCTGAGAAGCACGTAGAGCGAGATGGCCAGGTACCTGAAGGAGTACCAGGACC
TCCTCAATGTCAAGATGGCCTTGGACATCGAGATTGCAGCTTACAGAAAACTCTTGGAAGGCGAAGAGAC
CAGGCTCAGTTTCACCAGCGTGGGTAGCATAACCAGCGGCTACTCTCAGAGCTCGCAGGTCTTCGGCCGT
TCTGCTTACAGTGGCTTGCAGAGCAGCTCCTACTTGATGTCTGCTCGCTCTTTCCCAGCCTACTATACCA
GCCACGTCCAGGAAGAGCAGACAGAGGTCGAGGAGACCATTGAGGCTACGAAAGCTGAGGAGGCCAAGGA
TGAGCCCCCCTCTGAAGGAGAAGCAGAAGAGGAGGAGAAGGAGAAAGAGGAGGGAGAGGAAGAGGAAGGC
GCTGAGGAGGAAGAAGCTGCCAAGGATGAGTCTGAAGACACAAAAGAAGAAGAAGAAGGTGGTGAGGGTG
AGGAGGAAGACACCAAAGAATCTGAAGAGGAAGAGAAGAAAGAGGAGAGTGCTGGAGAGGAGCAGGTGGC
TAAGAAGAAAGATTGAGCGGCCGCGACTCTAGATCATAATCAGCCATACCACATTTGTAGAGGTTTTACT
TGCTTTAAAAAACCTCCCACACCTCCCCCTGAACCTGAAACATAAAATGAATGCAATTGTTGTTGTTAAC
TTGTTTATTGCAGCTTATAATGGTTACAAATAAAGCAATAGCATCACAAATTTCACAAATAAAGCATTTT
TTTCACTGCATTCTAGTTGTGGTTTGTCCAAACTCATCAATGTATCTTAAGGCGTAAATTGTAAGCGTTA
ATATTTTGTTAAAATTCGCGTTAAATTTTTGTTAAATCAGCTCATTTTTTAACCAATAGGCCGAAATCGG
CAAAATCCCTTATAAATCAAAAGAATAGACCGAGATAGGGT
[37 nt withheld, positions 2072-2108]
AAAGAACGTGGACTCCAACGTCAAAGG
[49 nt withheld, positions 2136-2184]
T
[91 nt withheld, positions 2186-2276]
G
[124 nt withheld, positions 2278-2401]
CAGGTGGCACTTTTCGGGGAAATGTGCGCGGAACCCCTATTTGTTTATTTTTCTAAATACATTCAAATAT
GTATCCGCTCATGAGACAATAACCCTGATAAATGCTTCAATAATATTGAAAAAGGAAGAGTCCTGAGGCG
GAAAGAACCAGCTGTGGAATGTGTGTCAGTTAGGGTGTGGAAAGTCCCCAGGCTCCCCAGCAGGCAGAAG
TATGCAAAGCATGCATCTCAATTAGTCAGCAACCAGGTGTGGAAAGTCCCCAGGCTCCCCAGCAGGCAGA
AGTATGCAAAGCATGCATCTCAATTAGTCAGCAACCATAGTCCCGCCCCTAACTCCGCCCATCCCGCCCC
TAACTCCGCCCAGTTCCGCCCATTCTCCGCCCCATGGCTGACTAATTTTTTTTATTTATGCAGAGGCCGA
GGCCGCCTCGGCCTCTGAGCTATTCCAGAAGTAGTGAGGAGGCTTTTTTGGAGGCCTAGGCTTTTGCAAA
GATCGATCAAGAGACAGGATGAGGATCGTTTCGCATGATTGAACAAGATGGATTGCACGCAGGTTCTCCG
GCCGCTTGGGTGGAGAGGCTATTCGGCTATGACTGGGCACAACAGACAATCGGCTGCTCTGATGCCGCCG
TGTTCCGGCTGTCAGCGCAGGGGCGCCCGGTTCTTTTTGTCAAGACCGACCTGTCCGGTGCCCTGAATGA
ACTGCAAGACGAGGCAGCGCGGCTATCGTGGCTGGCCACGACGGGCGTTCCTTGCGCAGCTGTGCTCGAC
GTTGTCACTGAAGCGGGAAGGGACTGGCTGCTATTGGGCGAAGTGCCGGGGCAGGATCTCCTGTCATCTC
ACCTTGCTCCTGCCGAGAAAGTATCCATCATGGCTGATGCAATGCGGCGGCTGCATACGCTTGATCCGGC
TACCTGCCCATTCGACCACCAAGCGAAACATCGCATCGAGCGAGCACGTACTCGGATGGAAGCCGGTCTT
GTCGATCAGGATGATCTGGACGAAGAGCATCAGGGGCTCGCGCCAGCCGAACTGTTCGCCAGGCTCAAGG
CGAGCATGCCCGACGGCGAGGATCTCGTCGTGACCCATGGCGATGCCTGCTTGCCGAATATCATGGTGGA
AAATGGCCGCTTTTCTGGATTCATCGACTGTGGCCGGCTGGGTGTGGCGGACCGCTATCAGGACATAGCG
TTGGCTACCCGTGATATTGCTGAAGAGCTTGGCGGCGAATGGGCTGACCGCTTCCTCGTGCTTTACGGTA
TCGCCGCTCCCGATTCGCAGCGCATCGCCTTCTATCGCCTTCTTGACGAGTTCTTCTGAGCGGGACTCTG
GGGTTCGAAATGACCGACCAAGCGACGCCCAACCTGCCATCACGAGATTTCGATTCCACCGCCGCCTTCT
ATGAAAGGTTGGGCTTCGGAATCGTTTTCCGGGACGCCGGCTGGATGATCCTCCAGCGCGGGGATCTCAT
GCTGGAGTTCTTCGCCCACCCTAGGGGGAGGCTAACTGAAACACGGAAGGAGACAATACCGGAAGGAACC
CGCGCTATGACGGCAATAAAAAGACAGAATAAAACGCACGGTGTTGGGTCGTTTGTTCATAAACGCGGGG
TTCGGTCCCAGGGCTGGCACTCTGTCGATACCCCACCGAGACCCCATTGGGGCCAATACGCCCGCGTTTC
TTCCTTTTCCCCACCCCACCCCCCAAGTTCGGGTGAAGGCCCAGGGCTCGCAGCCAACGTCGGGGCGGCA
GGCCCTGCCATAGCCTCAGGTTACTCATATATACTTTAGATTGATTTAAAACTTCATTTTTAATTTAAAA
GGATCTAGGTGAAGATCCTTTTTGATAATCTCATGACCAAAATCCCTTAACGTGAGTTTTCGTTCCACTG
AGCGTCAGACCCCGTAGAAAAGATCAAAGGATCTTCTTGAGATCCTTTTTTTCTGCGCGTAATCTGCTGC
TTGCAAACAAAAAAACCACCGCTACCAGCGGTGGTTTGTTTGCCGGATCAAGAGCTACCAACTCTTTTTC
CGAAGGTAACTGGCTTCAGCAGAGCGCAGATACCAAATACTGTTCTTCTAGTGTAGCCGTAGTTAGGCCA
CCACTTCAAGAACTCTGTAGCACCGCCTACATACCTCGCTCTGCTAATCCTGTTACCAGTGGCTGCTGCC
AGTGGCGATAAGTCGTGTCTTACCGGGTTGGACTCAAGACGATAGTTACCGGATAAGGCGCAGCGGTCGG
GCTGAACGGGGGGTTCGTGCACACAGCCCAGCTTGGAGCGAACGACCTACACCGAACTGAGATACCTACA
GCGTGAGCTATGAGAAAGCGCCACGCTTCCCGAAGGGAGAAAGGCGGACAGGTATCCGGTAAGCGGCAGG
GTCGGAACAGGAGAGCGCACGAGGGAGCTTCCAGGGGGAAACGCCTGGTATCTTTATAGTCCTGTCGGGT
TTCGCCACCTCTGACTTGAGCGTCGATTTTTGTGATGCTCGTCAGGGGGGCGGAGCCTATGGAAAAACGC
CAGCAACGCGGCCTTTTTACGGTTCCTGGCCTTTTGCTGGCCTTTTGCTCACATGTTCTTTCCTGCGTTA
TCCCCTGATTCTGTGGATAACCGTATTACCGCCATGCATTAGTTATTAATAGTAATCAATTACGGGGTCA
TTAGTTCATAGCCCATATATGGAGTTCCGCGTTACATAACTTACGGTAAATGGCCCGCCTGGCTGACCGC
CCAACGACCCCCGCCCATTGACGTCAATAATGACGTATGTTCCCATAGTAACGCCAATAGGGACTTTCCA
TTGACGTCAATGGGTGGAGTATTTACGGTAAACTGCCCACTTGGCAGTACATCAAGTGTATCATATGCCA
AGTACGCCCCCTATTGACGTCAATGACGGTAAATGGCCCGCCTGGCATTATGCCCAGTACATGACCTTAT
GGGACTTTCCTACTTGGCAGTACATCTACGTATTAGTCATCGCTATTACCATGGTGATGCGGTTTTGGCA
GTACATCAATGGGCGTGGATAGCGGTTTGACTCACGGGGATTTCCAAGTCTCCACCCCATTGACGTCAAT
GGGAGTTTGTTTTGGCACCAAAATCAACGGGACTTTCCAAAATGTCGTAACAACTCCGCCCCATTGACGC
AAATGGGCGGTAGGCGTGTACGGTGGGAGGTCTATATAAGCAGAGCTGGTTTAGTGAACCGTCAGATCCG
Features (pLannotate 1.2.2; 15 found; start..end, strand, type, name):
     43..63      +  CDS            3xFLAG (fragment): three tandem FLAG® epitope tags
     68..1693    +  CDS            Nefl: NFL_MOUSE - Also known as Nf68, Nfl. Experimental evidence at protein level: Swiss-Prot protein existence level 1. Neurofilaments usually contain three intermediate filament proteins: NEFL, NEFM, and NEFH which are involved in the maintenance of neuronal caliber. May additionally cooperate with the neuronal intermediate filament proteins PRPH and INA to form neuronal filamentous networks (PubMed:22723690). From Mus musculus (Mouse).
   1712..1795    +  CDS            large T antigen (fragment): large T antigen from SV40 (simian virus 40)
   1818..1939    +  polyA_signal   SV40 poly(A) signal: SV40 polyadenylation signal
   1973..2401    -  rep_origin     f1 ori (sequence partly withheld): f1 bacteriophage origin of replication; arrow indicates direction of (+) strand synthesis
   2428..2532    +  promoter       AmpR promoter: bla
   2534..2891    +  promoter       SV40 promoter: SV40 enhancer and early promoter
   2926..3720    +  CDS            NeoR/KanR: aminoglycoside phosphotransferase from Tn5; aph(3')-II (or nptII); confers resistance to neomycin, kanamycin, and G418 (Geneticin®)
   3741..3893    +  CDS            ble (fragment): BLE_KLEPN - Experimental evidence at protein level: Swiss-Prot protein existence level 1. Binding protein with a strong affinity to the bleomycin family of antibiotics. Binds to CL990; an antimitotic-antibiotic compound. From Klebsiella pneumoniae.
   3952..3999    +  polyA_signal   HSV TK poly(A) signal: herpes simplex virus thymidine kinase polyadenylation signal (Cole and Stacy, 1985)
   4090..4106    -  polyA_signal   bGH poly(A) signal (fragment): bovine growth hormone polyadenylation signal
   4328..4916    +  rep_origin     ori: high-copy-number ColE1/pMB1/pBR322/pUC origin of replication
   5091..5394    +  enhancer       CMV enhancer: human cytomegalovirus immediate early enhancer
   5395..5598    +  promoter       CMV promoter: human cytomegalovirus (CMV) immediate early promoter
   5621..37      +  misc_feature   MCS (fragment) (across the origin): multiple cloning site
