[The description below was written by a language model from this plasmid's Addgene catalogue record and pLannotate feature annotations shown in this document.]
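Description:
pCMV_FLAG-NFL(K363TAG) is a 5.6 kb mammalian expression plasmid on a pCMV backbone, built for site-specific labeling of mouse neurofilament light chain (Nefl, NFL) through genetic code expansion. It replicates in E. coli from a high-copy ColE1/pUC-type origin and also carries an f1 phage origin. A single Tn5 aminoglycoside phosphotransferase (NeoR/KanR) gene provides both selections. The bacterial bla (AmpR) promoter drives it for kanamycin resistance, and the SV40 enhancer/early promoter drives it for G418 selection in mammalian cells, with an HSV TK polyadenylation signal downstream. The short ble, bGH poly(A) and SV40 large T antigen matches in the annotation are fragmentary hits and probably backbone remnants rather than functional parts.

The expression cassette consists of the human CMV immediate-early enhancer and promoter, a remnant of the multiple cloning site, an N-terminal FLAG epitope, the NFL coding sequence and an SV40 poly(A) signal. The annotation tool labels the epitope as a 3xFLAG fragment, but its length fits the single FLAG tag described in the catalogue. The lysine codon at position 363 has been replaced by an amber (TAG) stop codon. Expressed alone, the construct should therefore give a truncated, FLAG-tagged product. Full-length NFL is made only when an orthogonal suppressor tRNA/aminoacyl-tRNA synthetase pair and a suitable noncanonical amino acid are supplied, and these components are not encoded on this plasmid. The incorporated residue can then be coupled to a fluorophore by click chemistry, giving a minimal tag at a defined site in the protein. The record gives the intended use as genetic code expansion and click labeling of NFL in mammalian cells, and the associated work concerns fluorescent protein labeling in living neurons.
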