Addgene plasmid #182661: pCMV_FLAG-NFL(K363TAG)
Purpose: Expresses mouse neurofilament light chain with a TAG codon at the position K363 & an N-terminal FLAG tag (DYKDDDDK) in mammalian cells. Can be used for genetic code expansion & click labeling of NFL.
Depositing lab: Ivana Nikić-Spiegel. Depositing organization: Universitaetsklinikum Tuebingen. Publication: Minimal genetically encoded tags for fluorescent protein labeling in living neurons. Arsic A, Hagemann C, Stajkovic N, Schubert T, Nikic-Spiegel I. Nat Commun. 2022 Jan 14;13(1):314. doi: 10.1038/s41467-022-27956-y. PubMed 35031604.
Backbone
  Vector backbone: pCMV
  Vector type: Mammalian Expression
  Selectable markers: Neomycin (select with G418)
Growth in bacteria
  Bacterial resistance: Kanamycin, 50 μg/mL
  Growth temperature: 37°C
  Growth strain: DH5alpha
  Copy number: High Copy
Gene/Insert
  Gene/Insert name: mouse neurofilament light chain with a K363TAG mutation (alt name: NFL(K363TAG))
  Species: M. musculus (mouse)
  Mutation: K363TAG
  Entrez Gene: Nefl (a.k.a. CMT2E, NF-L, NF68, Nfl)
  Promoter: CMV
  Tag / fusion protein: FLAG tag (DYKDDDDK) (N terminal on insert)
  Cloning method: Unknown
  Sequencing primers: 5′ CMVfw; 3′ NA
Terms and licenses: Academic/Nonprofit Terms; Industry Terms: Not Available to Industry
How to cite: pCMV_FLAG-NFL(K363TAG) was a gift from Ivana Nikić-Spiegel (Addgene plasmid # 182661 ; http://n2t.net/addgene:182661 ; RRID:Addgene_182661)
